Addgene plasmid #193804: pET-51b(+) ChemoG4
Purpose: Protein production of ChemoG4 in bacteria
Depositing lab: Julien Hiblot. Depositing organization: Max Planck Institute for Medical Research. Publication: A general method for the development of multicolor biosensors with large dynamic ranges. Hellweg L, Edenhofer A, Barck L, Huppertz MC, Frei MS, Tarnawski M, Bergner A, Koch B, Johnsson K, Hiblot J. Nat Chem Biol. 2023 Jun 8. doi: 10.1038/s41589-023-01350-1. PubMed 37291200.
Backbone
  Vector backbone: pET-51b(+)
  Backbone size w/o insert (bp): 5100
  Vector type: Bacterial Expression
Growth in bacteria
  Bacterial resistance: Ampicillin, 100 μg/mL
  Growth temperature: 37°C
  Growth strain: DH5alpha
  Copy number: High Copy
Gene/Insert
  Gene/Insert name: ChemoG4
  Species: Synthetic
  Insert size (bp): 1600
  Mutation: EGFP:A206K; HT7: E143R, E147R, L271E
  Promoter: T7
  Tag / fusion protein: 10xHis (C terminal on insert)
  Cloning method: Gibson Cloning
Terms and licenses: Academic/Nonprofit Terms; Industry Terms: Not Available to Industry
How to cite: pET-51b(+) ChemoG4 was a gift from Julien Hiblot (Addgene plasmid # 193804 ; http://n2t.net/addgene:193804 ; RRID:Addgene_193804)
