[The description below was written by a language model from this plasmid's Addgene catalogue record and pLannotate feature annotations shown in this document.]
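Description:
pET-51b(+) ChemoG4 is a bacterial expression plasmid built on the pET-51b(+) backbone for producing the synthetic ChemoG4 protein in E. coli. The sequenced construct is about 6.8 kb and carries a ColE1/pMB1-type origin together with the bom region and the rop gene. It also has an f1 phage origin and a β-lactamase gene conferring ampicillin resistance. The catalogue lists it as high copy, although rop is a copy-number-limiting element typical of pBR322-derived pET vectors. Short tetracycline-resistance fragments and a predicted E. coli open reading frame in the annotation appear to be leftover backbone sequence, not functional parts.

Expression is driven by a T7 promoter followed directly by a lac operator and the T7 gene 10 ribosome binding site, with a T7 terminator downstream. The plasmid also carries lacI, so transcription is repressed until IPTG is added in a host supplying T7 RNA polymerase. The open reading frame starts with an N-terminal Strep-Tag II from the vector, followed by monomeric EGFP (A206K) fused directly to a HaloTag7 domain carrying E143R, E147R and L271E. The record lists a C-terminal 10xHis tag, which the feature table does not annotate separately. The short "SET1 fragment" hit near the 3′ end is probably an annotation artefact.

HaloTag covalently binds chloroalkane-derivatised ligands, so this design pairs a fluorescent protein with a chemically labelable partner. That fits the associated publication on multicolor biosensors with large dynamic ranges, though the record does not explain the role of the individual mutations. The two affinity tags allow purification of the recombinant protein, the plasmid's stated purpose.
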