Features (pLannotate 1.2.2; 20 found; start..end, strand, type, name):
     12..467     +  rep_origin     f1 ori (sequence partly withheld): f1 bacteriophage origin of replication; arrow indicates direction of (+) strand synthesis
    582..1442    -  CDS            AmpR: β-lactamase; bla; confers resistance to ampicillin, carbenicillin, and related antibiotics
   1443..1535    -  promoter       AmpR promoter: bla
   1616..2204    +  rep_origin     ori: high-copy-number ColE1/pMB1/pBR322/pUC origin of replication
   2390..2529    -  misc_feature   bom: basis of mobility region from pBR322
   2631..2822    -  CDS            rop: Rop protein, which maintains plasmids at low copy number; rop
   2839..3219    +  CDS            YPB1_ECOLX: Protein predicted: Swiss-Prot protein existence level 4. From Escherichia coli.
   3281..3345    -  CDS            TcR (fragment): tetracycline efflux protein; tet; confers resistance to tetracycline
   3360..3381    -  protein_bind   CAP binding site: CAP binding activates transcription in the presence of cAMP. E. coli catabolite activator protein
   3394..4476    -  CDS            lacI: lac repressor; lacI; The lac repressor binds to the lac operator to inhibit transcription in E. coli. This inhibition can be relieved by adding lactose or isopropyl-β-D-thiogalactopyranoside (IPTG).
   4477..4554    -  promoter       lacI promoter: lacI
   4562..4841    -  CDS            TcR (fragment): tetracycline efflux protein; tet; confers resistance to tetracycline
   4867..4885    +  promoter       T7 promoter: promoter for bacteriophage T7 RNA polymerase
   4886..4910    +  protein_bind   lac operator: The lac repressor binds to the lac operator to inhibit transcription in E. coli. This inhibition can be relieved by adding lactose or isopropyl-β-D-thiogalactopyranoside (IPTG). lac repressor encoded by lacI
   4925..4947    +  RBS            RBS: efficient ribosome binding site from bacteriophage T7 gene 10 (Olins and Rangwala, 1989)
   4963..4986    +  CDS            Strep-Tag II: peptide that binds Strep-Tactin®, an engineered form of streptavidin
   5017..5733    +  CDS            mEGFP: mEGFP is a basic (constitutively fluorescent) green fluorescent protein published in 2002, derived from Aequorea victoria. It has moderate acid sensitivity.
   5734..6614    +  CDS            HaloTag® (fragment): modified bacterial dehalogenase that forms covalent bonds with chloroalkane derivatives
   6684..6701    +  CDS            SET1 (fragment): solubility-enhancement tag derived from T7 phage gene 10B
   6709..6756    +  terminator     T7 terminator: transcription terminator for bacteriophage T7 RNA polymerase
>Addgene plasmid #193804 | pET-51b(+) ChemoG4 | addgene full sequence | sequence record 381716 | Addgene NGS Result
TGGCGAATGGG
[124 nt withheld, positions 12-135]
C
[91 nt withheld, positions 137-227]
A
[49 nt withheld, positions 229-277]
CCTTTGACGTTGGAGTCCACGTTCTTT
[37 nt withheld, positions 305-341]
ACCCTATCTCGGTCTATTCTTTTGATTTATAAGGGATTTTGCCGATTTCGGCCTATTGGTTAAAAAATGA
GCTGATTTAACAAAAATTTAACGCGAATTTTAACAAAATATTAACGTTTACAATTTCTGGCGGCACGATG
GCATGAGATTATCAAAAAGGATCTTCACCTAGATCCTTTTAAATTAAAAATGAAGTTTTAAATCAATCTA
AAGTATATATGAGTAAACTTGGTCTGACAGTTACCAATGCTTAATCAGTGAGGCACCTATCTCAGCGATC
TGTCTATTTCGTTCATCCATAGTTGCCTGACTCCCCGTCGTGTAGATAACTACGATACGGGAGGGCTTAC
CATCTGGCCCCAGTGCTGCAATGATACCGCGAGACCCACGCTCACCGGCTCCAGATTTATCAGCAATAAA
CCAGCCAGCCGGAAGGGCCGAGCGCAGAAGTGGTCCTGCAACTTTATCCGCCTCCATCCAGTCTATTAAT
TGTTGCCGGGAAGCTAGAGTAAGTAGTTCGCCAGTTAATAGTTTGCGCAACGTTGTTGCCATTGCTACAG
GCATCGTGGTGTCACGCTCGTCGTTTGGTATGGCTTCATTCAGCTCCGGTTCCCAACGATCAAGGCGAGT
TACATGATCCCCCATGTTGTGCAAAAAAGCGGTTAGCTCCTTCGGTCCTCCGATCGTTGTCAGAAGTAAG
TTGGCCGCAGTGTTATCACTCATGGTTATGGCAGCACTGCATAATTCTCTTACTGTCATGCCATCCGTAA
GATGCTTTTCTGTGACTGGTGAGTACTCAACCAAGTCATTCTGAGAATAGTGTATGCGGCGACCGAGTTG
CTCTTGCCCGGCGTCAATACGGGATAATACCGCGCCACATAGCAGAACTTTAAAAGTGCTCATCATTGGA
AAACGTTCTTCGGGGCGAAAACTCTCAAGGATCTTACCGCTGTTGAGATCCAGTTCGATGTAACCCACTC
GTGCACCCAACTGATCTTCAGCATCTTTTACTTTCACCAGCGTTTCTGGGTGAGCAAAAACAGGAAGGCA
AAATGCCGCAAAAAAGGGAATAAGGGCGACACGGAAATGTTGAATACTCATACTCTTCCTTTTTCAATCA
TGATTGAAGCATTTATCAGGGTTATTGTCTCATGAGCGGATACATATTTGAATGTATTTAGAAAAATAAA
CAAATAGGTCATGACCAAAATCCCTTAACGTGAGTTTTCGTTCCACTGAGCGTCAGACCCCGTAGAAAAG
ATCAAAGGATCTTCTTGAGATCCTTTTTTTCTGCGCGTAATCTGCTGCTTGCAAACAAAAAAACCACCGC
TACCAGCGGTGGTTTGTTTGCCGGATCAAGAGCTACCAACTCTTTTTCCGAAGGTAACTGGCTTCAGCAG
AGCGCAGATACCAAATACTGTCCTTCTAGTGTAGCCGTAGTTAGGCCACCACTTCAAGAACTCTGTAGCA
CCGCCTACATACCTCGCTCTGCTAATCCTGTTACCAGTGGCTGCTGCCAGTGGCGATAAGTCGTGTCTTA
CCGGGTTGGACTCAAGACGATAGTTACCGGATAAGGCGCAGCGGTCGGGCTGAACGGGGGGTTCGTGCAC
ACAGCCCAGCTTGGAGCGAACGACCTACACCGAACTGAGATACCTACAGCGTGAGCTATGAGAAAGCGCC
ACGCTTCCCGAAGGGAGAAAGGCGGACAGGTATCCGGTAAGCGGCAGGGTCGGAACAGGAGAGCGCACGA
GGGAGCTTCCAGGGGGAAACGCCTGGTATCTTTATAGTCCTGTCGGGTTTCGCCACCTCTGACTTGAGCG
TCGATTTTTGTGATGCTCGTCAGGGGGGCGGAGCCTATGGAAAAACGCCAGCAACGCGGCCTTTTTACGG
TTCCTGGCCTTTTGCTGGCCTTTTGCTCACATGTTCTTTCCTGCGTTATCCCCTGATTCTGTGGATAACC
GTATTACCGCCTTTGAGTGAGCTGATACCGCTCGCCGCAGCCGAACGACCGAGCGCAGCGAGTCAGTGAG
CGAGGAAGCGGAAGAGCGCCTGATGCGGTATTTTCTCCTTACGCATCTGTGCGGTATTTCACACCGCAAT
GGTGCACTCTCAGTACAATCTGCTCTGATGCCGCATAGTTAAGCCAGTATACACTCCGCTATCGCTACGT
GACTGGGTCATGGCTGCGCCCCGACACCCGCCAACACCCACTGACGCGCCCTGACGGGCTTGTCTGCTCC
CGGCATCCGCTTACAGACAAGCTGTGACCGTCTCCGGGAGCTGCATGTGTCAGAGGTTTTCACCGTCATC
ACCGAAACGCGCGAGGCAGCTGCGGTAAAGCTCATCAGCGTGGTCGTGAAGCGATTCACAGATGTCTGCC
TGTTCATCCGCGTCCAGCTCGTTGAGTTTCTCCAGAAGCGTTAATGTCTGGCTTCTGATAAAGCGGGCCA
TGTTAAGGGCGGTTTTTTCCTGTTTGGTCACTGATGCCTCCGTGTAAGGGGGATTTCTGTTCATGGGGGT
AATGATACCGATGAAACGAGAGAGGATGCTCACGATACGGGTTACTGATGATGAACATGCCCGGTTACTG
GAACGTTGTGAGGGTAAACAACTGGCGGTATGGATGCGGCGGGACCAGAGAAAAATCACTCAGGGTCAAT
GCCAGCGCTTCGTTAATACAGATGTAGGTGTTCCACAGGGTAGCCAGCAGCATCCTGCGATGCAGATCCG
GAACATAATGGTGCAGGGCGCTGACTTCCGCGTTTCCAGACTTTACGAAACACGGAAACCGAAGACCATT
CATGTTGTTGCTCAGGTCGCAGACGTTTTGCAGCAGCAGTCGCTTCACGTTCGCTCGCGTATCGGTGATT
CATTCTGCTAACCAGTAAGGCAACCCCGCCAGCCTAGCCGGGTCCTCAACGACAGGAGCACGATCATGCT
AGTCATGCCCCGCGCCCACCGGAAGGAGCTGACTGGGTTGAAGGCTCTCAAGGGCATCGGTCGAGATCCC
GGTGCCTAATGAGTGAGCTAACTTACATTAATTGCGTTGCGCTCACTGCCCGCTTTCCAGTCGGGAAACC
TGTCGTGCCAGCTGCATTAATGAATCGGCCAACGCGCGGGGAGAGGCGGTTTGCGTATTGGGCGCCAGGG
TGGTTTTTCTTTTCACCAGTGAGACGGGCAACAGCTGATTGCCCTTCACCGCCTGGCCCTGAGAGAGTTG
CAGCAAGCGGTCCACGCTGGTTTGCCCCAGCAGGCGAAAATCCTGTTTGATGGTGGTTAACGGCGGGATA
TAACATGAGCTGTCTTCGGTATCGTCGTATCCCACTACCGAGATGTCCGCACCAACGCGCAGCCCGGACT
CGGTAATGGCGCGCATTGCGCCCAGCGCCATCTGATCGTTGGCAACCAGCATCGCAGTGGGAACGATGCC
CTCATTCAGCATTTGCATGGTTTGTTGAAAACCGGACATGGCACTCCAGTCGCCTTCCCGTTCCGCTATC
GGCTGAATTTGATTGCGAGTGAGATATTTATGCCAGCCAGCCAGACGCAGACGCGCCGAGACAGAACTTA
ATGGGCCCGCTAACAGCGCGATTTGCTGGTGACCCAATGCGACCAGATGCTCCACGCCCAGTCGCGTACC
GTCTTCATGGGAGAAAATAATACTGTTGATGGGTGTCTGGTCAGAGACATCAAGAAATAACGCCGGAACA
TTAGTGCAGGCAGCTTCCACAGCAATGGCATCCTGGTCATCCAGCGGATAGTTAATGATCAGCCCACTGA
CGCGTTGCGCGAGAAGATTGTGCACCGCCGCTTTACAGGCTTCGACGCCGCTTCGTTCTACCATCGACAC
CACCACGCTGGCACCCAGTTGATCGGCGCGAGATTTAATCGCCGCGACAATTTGCGACGGCGCGTGCAGG
GCCAGACTGGAGGTGGCAACGCCAATCAGCAACGACTGTTTGCCCGCCAGTTGTTGTGCCACGCGGTTGG
GAATGTAATTCAGCTCCGCCATCGCCGCTTCCACTTTTTCCCGCGTTTTCGCAGAAACGTGGCTGGCCTG
GTTCACCACGCGGGAAACGGTCTGATAAGAGACACCGGCATACTCTGCGACATCGTATAACGTTACTGGT
TTCACATTCACCACCCTGAATTGACTCTCTTCCGGGCGCTATCATGCCATACCGCGAAAGGTTTTGCGCC
ATTCGATGGTGTCCGGGATCTCGACGCTCTCCCTTATGCGACTCCTGCATTAGGAAGCAGCCCAGTAGTA
GGTTGAGGCCGTTGAGCACCGCCGCCGCAAGGAATGGTGCATGCAAGGAGATGGCGCCCAACAGTCCCCC
GGCCACGGGGCCTGCCACCATACCCACGCCGAAACAAGCGCTCATGAGCCCGAAGTGGCGAGCCCGATCT
TCCCCATCGGTGATGTCGGCGATATAGGCGCCAGCAACCGCACCTGTGGCGCCGGTGATGCCGGCCACGA
TGCGTCCGGCGTAGAGGATCGAGATCGATCTCGATCCCGCGAAATTAATACGACTCACTATAGGGGAATT
GTGAGCGGATAACAATTCCCCTCTAGAAATAATTTTGTTTAACTTTAAGAAGGAGATATACCATGGCAAG
CTGGAGCCACCCGCAGTTCGAAAAGGGTGCAGATGACGACGACAAGGTACCGCATATGGTGAGCAAGGGC
GAGGAGCTGTTCACCGGGGTGGTGCCCATCCTGGTCGAGCTGGACGGCGACGTAAACGGCCACAAGTTCA
GCGTGTCCGGCGAGGGCGAGGGCGATGCCACCTACGGCAAGCTGACCCTGAAGTTCATCTGCACCACCGG
CAAGCTGCCCGTGCCCTGGCCCACCCTCGTGACCACCCTGACCTACGGCGTGCAGTGCTTCAGCCGCTAC
CCCGACCACATGAAGCAGCACGACTTCTTCAAGTCCGCCATGCCCGAAGGCTACGTCCAGGAGCGCACCA
TCTTCTTCAAGGACGACGGCAACTACAAGACCCGCGCCGAGGTGAAGTTCGAGGGCGACACCCTGGTGAA
CCGCATCGAGCTGAAGGGCATCGACTTCAAGGAGGACGGCAACATCCTGGGGCACAAGCTGGAGTACAAC
TACAACAGCCACAACGTCTATATCATGGCCGACAAGCAGAAGAACGGCATCAAGGTGAACTTCAAGATCC
GCCACAACATCGAGGACGGCAGCGTGCAGCTCGCCGACCACTACCAGCAGAACACCCCCATCGGCGACGG
CCCCGTGCTGCTGCCCGACAACCACTACCTGAGCACCCAGTCCAAACTGAGCAAAGACCCCAACGAGAAG
CGCGATCACATGGTCCTGCTGGAGTTCGTGACCGCCGCCGGGATCACTCTCGGCATGGACGAGCTGTACA
AGATCGGTACTGGCTTTCCATTCGACCCCCATTATGTGGAAGTCCTGGGCGAGCGCATGCACTACGTCGA
TGTTGGTCCGCGCGATGGCACCCCTGTGCTGTTCCTGCACGGTAACCCGACCTCCTCCTACGTGTGGCGC
AACATCATCCCGCATGTTGCACCGACCCATCGCTGCATTGCTCCAGACCTGATCGGTATGGGCAAATCCG
ACAAACCAGACCTGGGTTATTTCTTCGACGACCACGTCCGCTTCATGGATGCCTTCATCGAAGCCCTGGG
TCTGGAAGAGGTCGTCCTGGTCATTCACGACTGGGGCTCCGCTCTGGGTTTCCACTGGGCCAAGCGCAAT
CCAGAGCGCGTCAAAGGTATTGCATTTATGGAGTTCATCCGCCCTATCCCGACCTGGGACGAATGGCCAC
GCTTTGCCCGCCGCACCTTCCAGGCCTTCCGCACCACCGACGTCGGCCGCAAGCTGATCATCGATCAGAA
CGTTTTTATCGAGGGTACGCTGCCGATGGGTGTCGTCCGCCCGCTGACTGAAGTCGAGATGGACCATTAC
CGCGAGCCGTTCCTGAATCCTGTTGACCGCGAGCCACTGTGGCGCTTCCCAAACGAGCTGCCAATCGCCG
GTGAGCCAGCGAACATCGTCGCGCTGGTCGAAGAATACATGGACTGGCTGCACCAGTCCCCTGTCCCGAA
GCTGCTGTTCTGGGGCACCCCAGGCGTTCTGATCCCACCGGCCGAAGCCGCTCGCCTGGCCAAAAGCCTG
CCTAACTGCAAGGCTGTGGACATCGGCCCGGGTGAAAATCTGCTGCAAGAAGACAACCCGGACCTGATCG
GCAGCGAGATCGCGCGCTGGCTGTCTACTCTGGAGATTTCCGGTGCTCCGGGCTTCTCCTCAATTTCCGC
TCATCACCACCATCATCACCATCACCACCACTAATTAACCTAGGCTGCTGCCACCGCTGAGCAATAACTA
GCATAACCCCTTGGGGCCTCTAAACGGGTCTTGAGGGGTTTTTTGCTGAAAGGAGGAACTATATCCGGAT
